>Addgene plasmid #138270 | pEF-AncBE4max | addgene full sequence | sequence record 273619 | Addgene NGS Result
CTGAGTAGTGCGCGAGCAAAATTTAAGCTACAACAAGGCAAGGCTTGACCGACAATTGCATGAAGAATCT
GCTTAGGGTTAGGCGTTTTGCGCTGCTTCGCGATGTACGGGCCAGATATACGCGTTGACATTGATTATTG
ACTAGTCGTGAGGCTCCGGTGCCCGTCAGTGGGCAGAGCGCACATCGCCCACAGTCCCCGAGAAGTTGGG
GGGAGGGGTCGGCAATTGAACCGGTGCCTAGAGAAGGTGGCGCGGGGTAAACTGGGAAAGTGATGTCGTG
TACTGGCTCCGCCTTTTTCCCGAGGGTGGGGGAGAACCGTATATAAGTGCAGTAGTCGCCGTGAACGTTC
TTTTTCGCAACGGGTTTGCCGCCAGAACACAGGTAAGTGCCGTGTGTGGTTCCCGCGGGCCTGGCCTCTT
TACGGGTTATGGCCCTTGCGTGCCTTGAATTACTTCCACGCCCCTGGCTGCAGTACGTGATTCTTGATCC
CGAGCTTCGGGTTGGAAGTGGGTGGGAGAGTTCGAGGCCTTGCGCTTAAGGAGCCCCTTCGCCTCGTGCT
TGAGTTGAGGCCTGGCCTGGGCGCTGGGGCCGCCGCGTGCGAATCTGGTGGCACCTTCGCGCCTGTCTCG
CTGCTTTCGATAAGTCTCTAGCCATTTAAAATTTTTGATGACCTGCTGCGACGCTTTTTTTCTGGCAAGA
TAGTCTTGTAAATGCGGGCCAAGATCTGCACACTGGTATTTCGGTTTTTGGGGCCGCGGGCGGCGACGGG
GCCCGTGCGTCCCAGCGCACATGTTCGGCGAGGCGGGGCCTGCGAGCGCGGCCACCGAGAATCGGACGGG
GGTAGTCTCAAGCTGGCCGGCCTGCTCTGGTGCCTGGCCTCGCGCCGCCGTGTATCGCCCCGCCCTGGGC
GGCAAGGCTGGCCCGGTCGGCACCAGTTGCGTGAGCGGAAAGATGGCCGCTTCCCGGCCCTGCTGCAGGG
AGCTCAAAATGGAGGACGCGGCGCTCGGGAGAGCGGGCGGGTGAGTCACCCACACAAAGGAAAAGGGCCT
TTCCGTCCTCAGCCGTCGCTTCATGTGACTCCACGGAGTACCGGGCGCCGTCCAGGCACCTCGATTAGTT
CTCGAGCTTTTGGAGTACGTCGTCTTTAGGTTGGGGGGAGGGGTTTTATGCGATGGAGTTTCCCCACACT
GAGTGGGTGGAGACTGAAGTTAGGCCAGCTTGGCACTTGATGTAATTCTCCTTGGAATTTGCCCTTTTTG
AGTTTGGATCTTGGTTCATTCTCAAGCCTCAGACAGTGGTTCAAAGTTTTTTTCTTCCATTTCAGGTGTC
GTGAGGCGGCCGCTAATACGACTCACTATAGGGAGAGCCGCCACCATGAAACGGACAGCCGACGGAAGCG
AGTTCGAGTCACCAAAGAAGAAGCGGAAAGTCAGCAGTGAAACCGGACCAGTGGCAGTGGACCCAACCCT
GAGGAGACGGATTGAGCCCCATGAATTTGAAGTGTTCTTTGACCCAAGGGAGCTGAGGAAGGAGACATGC
CTGCTGTACGAGATCAAGTGGGGCACAAGCCACAAGATCTGGCGCCACAGCTCCAAGAACACCACAAAGC
ACGTGGAAGTGAATTTCATCGAGAAGTTTACCTCCGAGCGGCACTTCTGCCCCTCTACCAGCTGTTCCAT
CACATGGTTTCTGTCTTGGAGCCCTTGCGGCGAGTGTTCCAAGGCCATCACCGAGTTCCTGTCTCAGCAC
CCTAACGTGACCCTGGTCATCTACGTGGCCCGGCTGTATCACCACATGGACCAGCAGAACAGGCAGGGCC
TGCGCGATCTGGTGAATTCTGGCGTGACCATCCAGATCATGACAGCCCCAGAGTACGACTATTGCTGGCG
GAACTTCGTGAATTATCCACCTGGCAAGGAGGCACACTGGCCAAGATACCCACCCCTGTGGATGAAGCTG
TATGCACTGGAGCTGCACGCAGGAATCCTGGGCCTGCCTCCATGTCTGAATATCCTGCGGAGAAAGCAGC
CCCAGCTGACATTTTTCACCATTGCTCTGCAGTCTTGTCACTATCAGCGGCTGCCTCCTCATATTCTGTG
GGCTACAGGCCTGAAGTCTGGAGGATCTAGCGGAGGATCCTCTGGCAGCGAGACACCAGGAACAAGCGAG
TCAGCAACACCAGAGAGCAGTGGCGGCAGCAGCGGCGGCAGCGACAAGAAGTACAGCATCGGCCTGGCCA
TCGGCACCAACTCTGTGGGCTGGGCCGTGATCACCGACGAGTACAAGGTGCCCAGCAAGAAATTCAAGGT
GCTGGGCAACACCGACCGGCACAGCATCAAGAAGAACCTGATCGGAGCCCTGCTGTTCGACAGCGGCGAA
ACAGCCGAGGCCACCCGGCTGAAGAGAACCGCCAGAAGAAGATACACCAGACGGAAGAACCGGATCTGCT
ATCTGCAAGAGATCTTCAGCAACGAGATGGCCAAGGTGGACGACAGCTTCTTCCACAGACTGGAAGAGTC
CTTCCTGGTGGAAGAGGATAAGAAGCACGAGCGGCACCCCATCTTCGGCAACATCGTGGACGAGGTGGCC
TACCACGAGAAGTACCCCACCATCTACCACCTGAGAAAGAAACTGGTGGACAGCACCGACAAGGCCGACC
TGCGGCTGATCTATCTGGCCCTGGCCCACATGATCAAGTTCCGGGGCCACTTCCTGATCGAGGGCGACCT
GAACCCCGACAACAGCGACGTGGACAAGCTGTTCATCCAGCTGGTGCAGACCTACAACCAGCTGTTCGAG
GAAAACCCCATCAACGCCAGCGGCGTGGACGCCAAGGCCATCCTGTCTGCCAGACTGAGCAAGAGCAGAC
GGCTGGAAAATCTGATCGCCCAGCTGCCCGGCGAGAAGAAGAATGGCCTGTTCGGAAACCTGATTGCCCT
GAGCCTGGGCCTGACCCCCAACTTCAAGAGCAACTTCGACCTGGCCGAGGATGCCAAACTGCAGCTGAGC
AAGGACACCTACGACGACGACCTGGACAACCTGCTGGCCCAGATCGGCGACCAGTACGCCGACCTGTTTC
TGGCCGCCAAGAACCTGTCCGACGCCATCCTGCTGAGCGACATCCTGAGAGTGAACACCGAGATCACCAA
GGCCCCCCTGAGCGCCTCTATGATCAAGAGATACGACGAGCACCACCAGGACCTGACCCTGCTGAAAGCT
CTCGTGCGGCAGCAGCTGCCTGAGAAGTACAAAGAGATTTTCTTCGACCAGAGCAAGAACGGCTACGCCG
GCTACATTGACGGCGGAGCCAGCCAGGAAGAGTTCTACAAGTTCATCAAGCCCATCCTGGAAAAGATGGA
CGGCACCGAGGAACTGCTCGTGAAGCTGAACAGAGAGGACCTGCTGCGGAAGCAGCGGACCTTCGACAAC
GGCAGCATCCCCCACCAGATCCACCTGGGAGAGCTGCACGCCATTCTGCGGCGGCAGGAAGATTTTTACC
CATTCCTGAAGGACAACCGGGAAAAGATCGAGAAGATCCTGACCTTCCGCATCCCCTACTACGTGGGCCC
TCTGGCCAGGGGAAACAGCAGATTCGCCTGGATGACCAGAAAGAGCGAGGAAACCATCACCCCCTGGAAC
TTCGAGGAAGTGGTGGACAAGGGCGCTTCCGCCCAGAGCTTCATCGAGCGGATGACCAACTTCGATAAGA
ACCTGCCCAACGAGAAGGTGCTGCCCAAGCACAGCCTGCTGTACGAGTACTTCACCGTGTATAACGAGCT
GACCAAAGTGAAATACGTGACCGAGGGAATGAGAAAGCCCGCCTTCCTGAGCGGCGAGCAGAAAAAGGCC
ATCGTGGACCTGCTGTTCAAGACCAACCGGAAAGTGACCGTGAAGCAGCTGAAAGAGGACTACTTCAAGA
AAATCGAGTGCTTCGACTCCGTGGAAATCTCCGGCGTGGAAGATCGGTTCAACGCCTCCCTGGGCACATA
CCACGATCTGCTGAAAATTATCAAGGACAAGGACTTCCTGGACAATGAGGAAAACGAGGACATTCTGGAA
GATATCGTGCTGACCCTGACACTGTTTGAGGACAGAGAGATGATCGAGGAACGGCTGAAAACCTATGCCC
ACCTGTTCGACGACAAAGTGATGAAGCAGCTGAAGCGGCGGAGATACACCGGCTGGGGCAGGCTGAGCCG
GAAGCTGATCAACGGCATCCGGGACAAGCAGTCCGGCAAGACAATCCTGGATTTCCTGAAGTCCGACGGC
TTCGCCAACAGAAACTTCATGCAGCTGATCCACGACGACAGCCTGACCTTTAAAGAGGACATCCAGAAAG
CCCAGGTGTCCGGCCAGGGCGATAGCCTGCACGAGCACATTGCCAATCTGGCCGGCAGCCCCGCCATTAA
GAAGGGCATCCTGCAGACAGTGAAGGTGGTGGACGAGCTCGTGAAAGTGATGGGCCGGCACAAGCCCGAG
AACATCGTGATCGAAATGGCCAGAGAGAACCAGACCACCCAGAAGGGACAGAAGAACAGCCGCGAGAGAA
TGAAGCGGATCGAAGAGGGCATCAAAGAGCTGGGCAGCCAGATCCTGAAAGAACACCCCGTGGAAAACAC
CCAGCTGCAGAACGAGAAGCTGTACCTGTACTACCTGCAGAATGGGCGGGATATGTACGTGGACCAGGAA
CTGGACATCAACCGGCTGTCCGACTACGATGTGGACCATATCGTGCCTCAGAGCTTTCTGAAGGACGACT
CCATCGACAACAAGGTGCTGACCAGAAGCGACAAGAACCGGGGCAAGAGCGACAACGTGCCCTCCGAAGA
GGTCGTGAAGAAGATGAAGAACTACTGGCGGCAGCTGCTGAACGCCAAGCTGATTACCCAGAGAAAGTTC
GACAATCTGACCAAGGCCGAGAGAGGCGGCCTGAGCGAACTGGATAAGGCCGGCTTCATCAAGAGACAGC
TGGTGGAAACCCGGCAGATCACAAAGCACGTGGCACAGATCCTGGACTCCCGGATGAACACTAAGTACGA
CGAGAATGACAAGCTGATCCGGGAAGTGAAAGTGATCACCCTGAAGTCCAAGCTGGTGTCCGATTTCCGG
AAGGATTTCCAGTTTTACAAAGTGCGCGAGATCAACAACTACCACCACGCCCACGACGCCTACCTAAACG
CCGTCGTGGGAACCGCCCTGATCAAAAAGTACCCTAAGCTGGAAAGCGAGTTCGTGTACGGCGACTACAA
GGTGTACGACGTGCGGAAGATGATCGCCAAGAGCGAGCAGGAAATCGGCAAGGCTACCGCCAAGTACTTC
TTCTACAGCAACATCATGAACTTTTTCAAGACCGAGATTACCCTGGCCAACGGCGAGATCCGGAAGCGGC
CTCTGATCGAGACAAACGGCGAAACCGGGGAGATCGTGTGGGATAAGGGCCGGGATTTTGCCACCGTGCG
GAAAGTGCTGAGCATGCCCCAAGTGAATATCGTGAAAAAGACCGAGGTGCAGACAGGCGGCTTCAGCAAA
GAGTCTATCCTGCCCAAGAGGAACAGCGATAAGCTGATCGCCAGAAAGAAGGACTGGGACCCTAAGAAGT
ACGGCGGCTTCGACAGCCCCACCGTGGCCTATTCTGTGCTGGTGGTGGCCAAAGTGGAAAAGGGCAAGTC
CAAGAAACTGAAGAGTGTGAAAGAGCTGCTGGGGATCACCATCATGGAAAGAAGCAGCTTCGAGAAGAAT
CCCATCGACTTTCTGGAAGCCAAGGGCTACAAAGAAGTGAAAAAGGACCTGATCATCAAGCTGCCTAAGT
ACTCCCTGTTCGAGCTGGAAAACGGCCGGAAGAGAATGCTGGCCTCTGCCGGCGAACTGCAGAAGGGAAA
CGAACTGGCCCTGCCCTCCAAATATGTGAACTTCCTGTACCTGGCCAGCCACTATGAGAAGCTGAAGGGC
TCCCCCGAGGATAATGAGCAGAAACAGCTGTTTGTGGAACAGCACAAGCACTACCTGGACGAGATCATCG
AGCAGATCAGCGAGTTCTCCAAGAGAGTGATCCTGGCCGACGCTAATCTGGACAAAGTGCTGTCCGCCTA
CAACAAGCACCGGGATAAGCCCATCAGAGAGCAGGCCGAGAATATCATCCACCTGTTTACCCTGACCAAT
CTGGGAGCCCCTGCCGCCTTCAAGTACTTTGACACCACCATCGACCGGAAGAGGTACACCAGCACCAAAG
AGGTGCTGGACGCCACCCTGATCCACCAGAGCATCACCGGCCTGTACGAGACACGGATCGACCTGTCTCA
GCTGGGAGGTGACAGCGGCGGGAGCGGCGGGAGCGGGGGGAGCACTAATCTGAGCGACATCATTGAGAAG
GAGACTGGGAAACAGCTGGTCATTCAGGAGTCCATCCTGATGCTGCCTGAGGAGGTGGAGGAAGTGATCG
GCAACAAGCCAGAGTCTGACATCCTGGTGCACACCGCCTACGACGAGTCCACAGATGAGAATGTGATGCT
GCTGACCTCTGACGCCCCCGAGTATAAGCCTTGGGCCCTGGTCATCCAGGATTCTAACGGCGAGAATAAG
ATCAAGATGCTGAGCGGAGGATCCGGAGGATCTGGAGGCAGCACCAACCTGTCTGACATCATCGAGAAGG
AGACAGGCAAGCAGCTGGTCATCCAGGAGAGCATCCTGATGCTGCCCGAAGAAGTCGAAGAAGTGATCGG
AAACAAGCCTGAGAGCGATATCCTGGTCCATACCGCCTACGACGAGAGTACCGACGAAAATGTGATGCTG
CTGACATCCGACGCCCCAGAGTATAAGCCCTGGGCTCTGGTCATCCAGGATTCCAACGGAGAGAACAAAA
TCAAAATGCTGTCTGGCGGCTCAAAAAGAACCGCCGACGGCAGCGAATTCGAGCCCAAGAAGAAGAGGAA
AGTCTAACCGGTCATCATCACCATCACCATTGAGTTTAAACCCGCTGATCAGCCTCGACTGTGCCTTCTA
GTTGCCAGCCATCTGTTGTTTGCCCCTCCCCCGTGCCTTCCTTGACCCTGGAAGGTGCCACTCCCACTGT
CCTTTCCTAATAAAATGAGGAAATTGCATCGCATTGTCTGAGTAGGTGTCATTCTATTCTGGGGGGTGGG
GTGGGGCAGGACAGCAAGGGGGAGGATTGGGAAGACAATAGCAGGCATGCTGGGGATGCGGTGGGCTCTA
TGGCTTCTGAGGCGGAAAGAACCAGCTGGGGCTCGATACCGTCGACCTCTAGCTAGAGCTTGGCGTAATC
ATGGTCATAGCTGTTTCCTGTGTGAAATTGTTATCCGCTCACAATTCCACACAACATACGAGCCGGAAGC
ATAAAGTGTAAAGCCTAGGATGCCTAATGAGTGAGCTAACTCACATTAATTGCGTTGCGCTCACTGCCCG
CTTTCCAGTCGGGAAACCTGTCGTGCCAGCTGCATTAATGAATCGGCCAACGCGCGGGAAGAGGCGGTTT
GCGTATTGGGCGCTCTTCCGCTTCCTCGCTCACTGACTCGCTGCGCTCGGTCGTTCGGCTGCGGCGAGCG
GTATCAGCTCACTCAAAGGCGGTAATACGGTTATCCACAGAATCAGGGGATAACGCAGGAAAGAACATGT
GAGCAAAAGGCCAGCAAAAGGCCAGGAACCGTAAAAAGGCCGCGTTGCTGGCGTTTTTCCATAGGCTCCG
CCCCCCTGACGAGCATCACAAAAATCGACGCTCAAGTCAGAGGTGGCGAAACCCGACAGGACTATAAAGA
TACCAGGCGTTTCCCCCTGGAAGCTCCCTCGTGCGCTCTCCTGTTCCGACCCTGCCGCTTACCGGATACC
TGTCCGCCTTTCTCCCTTCGGGAAGCGTGGCGCTTTCTCATAGCTCACGCTGTAGGTATCTCAGTTCGGT
GTAGGTCGTTCGCTCCAAGCTGGGCTGTGTGCACGAACCCCCCGTTCAGCCCGACCGCTGCGCCTTATCC
GGTAACTATCGTCTTGAGTCCAACCCGGTAAGACACGACTTATCGCCACTGGCAGCAGCCACTGGTAACA
GGATTAGCAGAGCGAGGTATGTAGGCGGTGCTACAGAGTTCTTGAAGTGGTGGCCTAACTACGGCTACAC
TAGAAGAACAGTATTTGGTATCTGCGCTCTGCTGAAGCCAGTTACCTTCGGAAAAAGAGTTGGTAGCTCT
TGATCCGGCAAACAAACCACCGCTGGTAGCGGTGGTTTTTTTGTTTGCAAGCAGCAGATTACGCGCAGAA
AAAAAGGATCTCAAGAAGATCCTTTGATCTTTTCTACGGGGTCTGACACTCAGTGGAACGAAAACTCACG
TTAAGGGATTTTGGTCATGAGATTATCAAAAAGGATCTTCACCTAGATCCTTTTAAATTAAAAATGAAGT
TTTAAATCAATCTAAAGTATATATGAGTAAACTTGGTCTGACAGTTACCAATGCTTAATCAGTGAGGCAC
CTATCTCAGCGATCTGTCTATTTCGTTCATCCATAGTTGCCTGACTCCCCGTCGTGTAGATAACTACGAT
ACGGGAGGGCTTACCATCTGGCCCCAGTGCTGCAATGATACCGCGAGACCCACGCTCACCGGCTCCAGAT
TTATCAGCAATAAACCAGCCAGCCGGAAGGGCCGAGCGCAGAAGTGGTCCTGCAACTTTATCCGCCTCCA
TCCAGTCTATTAATTGTTGCCGGGAAGCTAGAGTAAGTAGTTCGCCAGTTAATAGTTTGCGCAACGTTGT
TGCCATTGCTACAGGCATCGTGGTGTCACGCTCGTCGTTTGGTATGGCTTCATTCAGCTCCGGTTCCCAA
CGATCAAGGCGAGTTACATGATCCCCCATGTTGTGCAAAAAAGCGGTTAGCTCCTTCGGTCCTCCGATCG
TTGTCAGAAGTAAGTTGGCCGCAGTGTTATCACTCATGGTTATGGCAGCACTGCATAATTCTCTTACTGT
CATGCCATCCGTAAGATGCTTTTCTGTGACTGGTGAGTACTCAACCAAGTCATTCTGAGAATAGTGTATG
CGGCGACCGAGTTGCTCTTGCCCGGCGTCAATACGGGATAATACCGCGCCACATAGCAGAACTTTAAAAG
TGCTCATCATTGGAAAACGTTCTTCGGGGCGAAAACTCTCAAGGATCTTACCGCTGTTGAGATCCAGTTC
GATGTAACCCACTCGTGCACCCAACTGATCTTCAGCATCTTTTACTTTCACCAGCGTTTCTGGGTGAGCA
AAAACAGGAAGGCAAAATGCCGCAAAAAAGGGAATAAGGGCGACACGGAAATGTTGAATACTCATACTCT
TCCTTTTTCAATATTATTGAAGCATTTATCAGGGTTATTGTCTCATGAGCGGATACATATTTGAATGTAT
TTAGAAAAATAAACAAATAGGGGTTCCGCGCACATTTCCCCGAAAAGTGCCACCTGACGTCGACGGATCG
GGAGATCGATCTCCCGATCCCCTAGGGTCGACTCTCAGTACAATCTGCTCTGATGCCGCATAGTTAAGCC
AGTATCTGCTCCCTGCTTGTGTGTTGGAGGTCG
Features (pLannotate 1.2.2; 18 found; start..end, strand, type, name):
    127..146     +  enhancer       CMV enhancer (fragment): human cytomegalovirus immediate early enhancer
    153..1334    +  promoter       EF-1α promoter: strong constitutive promoter for human elongation factor EF-1α
   1344..1362    +  promoter       T7 promoter: promoter for bacteriophage T7 RNA polymerase
   1433..2116    +  CDS            Apobec1: ABEC1_RAT - Experimental evidence at protein level: Swiss-Prot protein existence level 1. Catalytic component of the apolipoprotein B mRNA editing enzyme complex which is responsible for the postranscriptional editing of a CAA codon for Gln to a UAA codon for stop in the APOB mRNA. May also play a role in the epigenetic regulation of gene expression by participating in DNA demethylation. From Rattus norvegicus (Rat).
   2213..3814    +  CDS            dCas9(N): N-terminal portion of catalytically inactive Streptococcus pyogenes dCas9 carrying the D10A mutation (Zetsche et al., 2015)
   3815..6309    +  CDS            Cas9(C) (fragment): C-terminal portion of Streptococcus pyogenes Cas9 (Zetsche et al., 2015)
   6623..6871    +  CDS            UGI: UNGI_BPPB2 - Experimental evidence at protein level: Swiss-Prot protein existence level 1. This protein binds specifically and reversibly to the host uracil-DNA glycosylase, preventing removal of uracil residues from PBS2 DNA by the host uracil-excision repair system. From Bacillus phage PBS2 (Bacteriophage PBS2).
   6989..7213    +  polyA_signal   bGH poly(A) signal: bovine growth hormone polyadenylation signal
   7217..7238    +  promoter       SV40 promoter (fragment): SV40 enhancer and early promoter
   7243..7259    +  misc_feature   MCS (fragment): pBluescript multiple cloning site
   7308..7324    -  protein_bind   lac operator: The lac repressor binds to the lac operator to inhibit transcription in E. coli. This inhibition can be relieved by adding lactose or isopropyl-β-D-thiogalactopyranoside (IPTG). lac repressor encoded by lacI
   7332..7362    -  promoter       lac promoter: promoter for the E. coli lac operon
   7377..7398    -  protein_bind   CAP binding site: CAP binding activates transcription in the presence of cAMP. E. coli catabolite activator protein
   7411..7503    -  CDS            lacI (fragment): lac repressor; lacI; The lac repressor binds to the lac operator to inhibit transcription in E. coli. This inhibition can be relieved by adding lactose or isopropyl-β-D-thiogalactopyranoside (IPTG).
   7686..8274    -  rep_origin     ori: high-copy-number ColE1/pMB1/pBR322/pUC origin of replication
   8445..9305    -  CDS            AmpR: β-lactamase; bla; confers resistance to ampicillin, carbenicillin, and related antibiotics
   9306..9410    -  promoter       AmpR promoter: bla
   9481..9525    -  misc_feature   bom (fragment): basis of mobility region from pBR322
