[The description below was written by a language model from this plasmid's Addgene catalogue record and pLannotate feature annotations shown in this document.]
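Description:
pEF-AncBE4max is a 9.5 kb mammalian expression plasmid on the pEF backbone that produces the AncBE4max cytosine base editor under the human EF-1α promoter, a strong constitutive promoter. It is propagated in E. coli through a high-copy ColE1/pUC-type origin and selected with ampicillin via the β-lactamase gene and its native promoter. No mammalian selection marker or reporter is annotated, which is consistent with delivery by transient transfection. Short leftover fragments (CMV enhancer, SV40 promoter, pBluescript MCS, lac promoter/operator, lacI, bom) are backbone remnants with no apparent functional role.

The single synthetic open reading frame is annotated as an APOBEC1-type cytidine deaminase domain (matched by the annotation tool to rat APOBEC1, the closest database relative of this editor's deaminase), followed by Streptococcus pyogenes Cas9 carrying the D10A mutation. The catalogue lists only D10A, so the Cas9 portion acts as a nickase rather than a fully dead enzyme, despite the "dCas9(N)" label applied to its N-terminal half. A uracil glycosylase inhibitor (UGI) from phage PBS2 is annotated downstream. The unannotated gap between Cas9 and this UGI may hold further elements, but the table does not identify them. Transcripts terminate at a bGH polyadenylation signal, and a T7 promoter lies just upstream of the coding sequence.

Guided by a separately supplied sgRNA (none is encoded here), the deaminase converts cytosine to uracil in the displaced strand. UGI blocks uracil excision, and the nick in the opposite strand biases repair toward a C-to-T outcome. The plasmid was deposited with work on a transient reporter for enriching base-edited human cells.
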