Addgene plasmid #138270: pEF-AncBE4max
Purpose: Expression of AncBE4max-Cas9 Base-editor from an EF1a promoter.
Depositing lab: Xiao Wang. Depositing organization: Arizona State University. Publication: A transient reporter for editing enrichment (TREE) in human cells. Standage-Beier K, Tekel SJ, Brookhouser N, Schwarz G, Nguyen T, Wang X, Brafman DA. Nucleic Acids Res. 2019 Aug 20. pii: 5552066. doi: 10.1093/nar/gkz713. PubMed 31428784.
Backbone
  Vector backbone: pEF
  Vector type: Mammalian Expression, CRISPR
Growth in bacteria
  Bacterial resistance: Ampicillin, 100 μg/mL
  Growth temperature: 37°C
  Growth strain: DH5alpha
  Copy number: High Copy
Gene/Insert
  Gene/Insert name: AncBE4max
  Species: Synthetic
  Mutation: D10A
  Promoter: Ef1a
  Cloning method: Restriction Enzyme; 5′ cloning site Unknown (unknown if destroyed)
Terms and licenses: Academic/Nonprofit Terms; Industry Terms: Not Available to Industry
How to cite: pEF-AncBE4max was a gift from Xiao Wang (Addgene plasmid # 138270 ; http://n2t.net/addgene:138270 ; RRID:Addgene_138270)
